Addgene plasmid #116716: pHAGE-BAI3
Purpose: Lentiviral expression of BAI3
Depositing lab: Gordon Mills & Kenneth Scott. Depositing organization: Baylor College of Medicine. Publication: Systematic Functional Annotation of Somatic Mutations in Cancer. Ng PK, Li J, Jeong KJ, Shao S, Chen H, Tsang YH, Sengupta S, Wang Z, Bhavana VH, Tran R, Soewito S, Minussi DC, Moreno D, Kong K, Dogruluk T, Lu H, Gao J, Tokheim C, Zhou DC, Johnson AM, Zeng J, Ip CKM, Ju Z, Wester M, Yu S, Li Y, Vellano CP, Schultz N, Karchin R, Ding L, Lu Y, Cheung LWT, Chen K, Shaw KR, Meric-Bernstam F, Scott KL, Yi S, Sahni N, Liang H, Mills GB. Cancer Cell. 2018 Mar 12;33(3):450-462.e10. doi: 10.1016/j.ccell.2018.01.021. PubMed 29533785.
Backbone
  Vector backbone: pHAGE
  Vector type: Lentiviral
Growth in bacteria
  Bacterial resistance: Ampicillin, 100 μg/mL
  Growth temperature: 37°C
  Growth strain: Stbl3
  Copy number: High Copy
Gene/Insert
  Gene/Insert name: BAI3
  Species: H. sapiens (human)
  Mutation: WT
  Entrez Gene: BAI3 (a.k.a. KIAA0550, MGC133100)
  Cloning method: Gateway Cloning
Terms and licenses: Academic/Nonprofit Terms; Industry Terms: Not Available to Industry
How to cite: pHAGE-BAI3 was a gift from Gordon Mills & Kenneth Scott (Addgene plasmid # 116716 ; http://n2t.net/addgene:116716 ; RRID:Addgene_116716)
