[The description below was written by a language model from this plasmid's Addgene catalogue record and pLannotate feature annotations shown in this document.]
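Description:
pHAGE-BAI3 is a 13.1 kb HIV-1-based lentiviral expression plasmid built on the pHAGE backbone and carrying the wild-type human BAI3 open reading frame (also known as ADGRB3 or KIAA0550). BAI3 is an adhesion-type receptor implicated in synaptogenesis, dendritic spine formation and myoblast fusion through ELMO/DOCK1 signalling. In bacteria the plasmid replicates from a high-copy ColE1/pUC-type origin and is selected with ampicillin through the β-lactamase gene. The backbone also retains small lac and SV40 remnants that have no evident role in the expression cassette.

The viral portion runs from a truncated 5' LTR through the Ψ packaging signal, a gag fragment, the Rev response element and the cPPT/CTS, and ends at a ΔU3 self-inactivating 3' LTR. These elements allow packaging of the genomic RNA, Rev-dependent nuclear export and efficient transduction, while silencing LTR promoter activity after integration. Within this frame, the constitutive human EF-1α promoter drives the BAI3 coding sequence, which was introduced by Gateway recombination and is flanked by attB1 and attB2 sites. A V5 epitope tag is annotated just downstream of attB2, but the record does not state whether it is read in frame with BAI3, which would depend on the insert lacking a stop codon. An EMCV IRES followed by EGFP lets the same transcript report transduced cells by fluorescence, and a WPRE enhances transcript expression.

The stated purpose is lentiviral expression of BAI3 in mammalian cells. The plasmid comes from a collection built for systematic functional annotation of somatic cancer mutations, where the wild-type construct would presumably serve as a reference for mutant alleles.
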