Features (pLannotate 1.2.2; 27 found; start..end, strand, type, name):
    377..634     +  LTR            5' LTR (truncated): truncated 5' long terminal repeat (LTR) from HIV-1
    681..806     +  misc_feature   HIV-1 Ψ: packaging signal of human immunodeficiency virus type 1
    790..1128    +  CDS            HIV-1 gag (fragment): gag protein from human immunodeficiency virus 1; gag
   1303..1536    +  misc_feature   RRE: The Rev response element (RRE) of HIV-1 allows for Rev-dependent mRNA export from the nucleus to the cytoplasm.
   1913..2013    +  CDS            Rev (fragment): human immunodeficiency virus 1 (HIV-1) Rev protein; rev; enhances nuclear export of unspliced and incompletely spliced viral mRNAs
   2058..2175    +  misc_feature   cPPT/CTS: central polypurine tract and central termination sequence of HIV-1
   2223..3401    +  promoter       EF-1α promoter: strong constitutive promoter for human elongation factor EF-1α
   3422..3439    +  protein_bind   attB1 (fragment): mutant version of attB; core recombination site for the Gateway® BP reaction BP Clonase™
   3445..8010    +  CDS            ADGRB3: AGRB3_HUMAN - Also known as BAI3, KIAA0550. Experimental evidence at protein level: Swiss-Prot protein existence level 1. Receptor that plays a role in the regulation of synaptogenesis and dendritic spine formation at least partly via interaction with ELMO1 and RAC1 activity (By similarity). Promotes myoblast fusion through ELMO/DOCK1 (PubMed:24567399). From Homo sapiens (Human).
   8013..8037    -  protein_bind   attB2: mutant version of attB; recombination site for the Gateway® BP reaction BP Clonase™
   8090..8131    +  CDS            V5 tag: epitope tag from simian virus 5
   8257..8719    +  misc_feature   IRES: internal ribosome entry site (IRES) of the encephalomyocarditis virus (EMCV)
   8733..9452    +  CDS            EGFP: the original enhanced GFP (Yang et al., 1996) mammalian codon-optimized
   9466..10054   +  misc_feature   WPRE: woodchuck hepatitis virus posttranscriptional regulatory element
  10062..10127   +  CDS            nef (fragment): NEF_HV1Z2 - Experimental evidence at protein level: Swiss-Prot protein existence level 1. Extracellular Nef protein targets CD4(+) T-lymphocytes for apoptosis by interacting with CXCR4 surface receptors. From Human immunodeficiency virus type 1 group M subtype D (isolate Z2/CDC-Z34) (HIV-1).
  10129..10362   +  LTR            3' LTR (ΔU3): self-inactivating 3' long terminal repeat (LTR) from HIV-1
  10567..10671   +  promoter       AmpR promoter: bla
  10672..11532   +  CDS            AmpR: β-lactamase; bla; confers resistance to ampicillin, carbenicillin, and related antibiotics
  11703..12291   +  rep_origin     ori: high-copy-number ColE1/pMB1/pBR322/pUC origin of replication
  12474..12528   +  CDS            lacI (fragment): lac repressor; lacI; The lac repressor binds to the lac operator to inhibit transcription in E. coli. This inhibition can be relieved by adding lactose or isopropyl-β-D-thiogalactopyranoside (IPTG).
  12534..12627   +  rep_origin     SV40 ori (fragment): SV40 origin of replication
  12652..12689   +  CDS            lacI (fragment): lac repressor; lacI; The lac repressor binds to the lac operator to inhibit transcription in E. coli. This inhibition can be relieved by adding lactose or isopropyl-β-D-thiogalactopyranoside (IPTG).
  12702..12723   +  protein_bind   CAP binding site: CAP binding activates transcription in the presence of cAMP. E. coli catabolite activator protein
  12738..12768   +  promoter       lac promoter: promoter for the E. coli lac operon
  12772..12794   +  protein_bind   lac operator (fragment): The lac repressor binds to the lac operator to inhibit transcription in E. coli. This inhibition can be relieved by adding lactose or isopropyl-β-D-thiogalactopyranoside (IPTG). lac repressor encoded by lacI
  12826..12909   +  polyA_signal   SV40 poly(A) signal (fragment): SV40 polyadenylation signal
  13076..329     +  CDS            nef (fragment) (across the origin): NEF_HV1BR - Experimental evidence at protein level: Swiss-Prot protein existence level 1. Extracellular Nef protein targets CD4(+) T-lymphocytes for apoptosis by interacting with CXCR4 surface receptors (PubMed:14990729). From Human immunodeficiency virus type 1 group M subtype B (isolate BRU/LAI) (HIV-1).
>Addgene plasmid #116716 | pHAGE-BAI3 | addgene full sequence | sequence record 241006 | Addgene NGS Result
TGGAAGGGCTAATTCACTCCCAAAGAAGACAAGATATCCTTGATCTGTGGATCTACCACACACAAGGCTA
CTTCCCTGATTAGCAGAACTACACACCAGGGCCAGGGGTCAGATATCCACTGACCTTTGGATGGTGCTAC
AAGCTAGTACCAGTTGAGCCAGATAAGGTAGAAGAGGCCAATAAAGGAGAGAACACCAGCTTGTTACACC
CTGTGAGCCTGCATGGGATGGATGACCCGGAGAGAGAAGTGTTAGAGTGGAGGTTTGACAGCCGCCTAGC
ATTTCATCACGTGGCCCGAGAGCTGCATCCGGAGTACTTCAAGAACTGCTGATATCGAGCTTGCTACAAG
GGACTTTCCGCTGGGGACTTTCCAGGGAGGCGTGGCCTGGGCGGGACTGGGGAGTGGCGAGCCCTCAGAT
CCTGCATATAAGCAGCTGCTTTTTGCCTGTACTGGGTCTCTCTGGTTAGACCAGATCTGAGCCTGGGAGC
TCTCTGGCTAACTAGGGAACCCACTGCTTAAGCCTCAATAAAGCTTGCCTTGAGTGCTTCAAGTAGTGTG
TGCCCGTCTGTTGTGTGACTCTGGTAACTAGAGATCCCTCAGACCCTTTTAGTCAGTGTGGAAAATCTCT
AGCAGTGGCGCCCGAACAGGGACTTGAAAGCGAAAGGGAAACCAGAGGAGCTCTCTCGACGCAGGACTCG
GCTTGCTGAAGCGCGCACGGCAAGAGGCGAGGGGCGGCGACTGGTGAGTACGCCAAAAATTTTGACTAGC
GGAGGCTAGAAGGAGAGAGATGGGTGCGAGAGCGTCAGTATTAAGCGGGGGAGAATTAGATCGCGATGGG
AAAAAATTCGGTTAAGGCCAGGGGGAAAGAAAAAATATAAATTAAAACATATAGTATGGGCAAGCAGGGA
GCTAGAACGATTCGCAGTTAATCCTGGCCTGTTAGAAACATCAGAAGGCTGTAGACAAATACTGGGACAG
CTACAACCATCCCTTCAGACAGGATCAGAAGAACTTAGATCATTATATAATACAGTAGCAACCCTCTATT
GTGTGCATCAAAGGATAGAGATAAAAGACACCAAGGAAGCTTTAGACAAGATAGAGGAAGAGCAAAACAA
AAGTAAGACCACCGCACAGCAAGCGGCCGGCCGCTGATCTTCAGACCTGGAGGAGGAGATATGAGGGACA
ATTGGAGAAGTGAATTATATAAATATAAAGTAGTAAAAATTGAACCATTAGGAGTAGCACCCACCAAGGC
AAAGAGAAGAGTGGTGCAGAGAGAAAAAAGAGCAGTGGGAATAGGAGCTTTGTTCCTTGGGTTCTTGGGA
GCAGCAGGAAGCACTATGGGCGCAGCGTCAATGACGCTGACGGTACAGGCCAGACAATTATTGTCTGGTA
TAGTGCAGCAGCAGAACAATTTGCTGAGGGCTATTGAGGCGCAACAGCATCTGTTGCAACTCACAGTCTG
GGGCATCAAGCAGCTCCAGGCAAGAATCCTGGCTGTGGAAAGATACCTAAAGGATCAACAGCTCCTGGGG
ATTTGGGGTTGCTCTGGAAAACTCATTTGCACCACTGCTGTGCCTTGGAATGCTAGTTGGAGTAATAAAT
CTCTGGAACAGATTTGGAATCACACGACCTGGATGGAGTGGGACAGAGAAATTAACAATTACACAAGCTT
AATACACTCCTTAATTGAAGAATCGCAAAACCAGCAAGAAAAGAATGAACAAGAATTATTGGAATTAGAT
AAATGGGCAAGTTTGTGGAATTGGTTTAACATAACAAATTGGCTGTGGTATATAAAATTATTCATAATGA
TAGTAGGAGGCTTGGTAGGTTTAAGAATAGTTTTTGCTGTACTTTCTATAGTGAATAGAGTTAGGCAGGG
ATATTCACCATTATCGTTTCAGACCCACCTCCCAACCCCGAGGGGACCCGACAGGCCCGAAGGAATAGAA
GAAGAAGGTGGAGAGAGAGACAGAGACAGATCCATTCGATTAGTGAACGGATCTCGACGGTATCGCCGAA
TTCACAAATGGCAGTATTCATCCACAATTTTAAAAGAAAAGGGGGGATTGGGGGGTACAGTGCAGGGGAA
AGAATAGTAGACATAATAGCAACAGACATACAAACTAAAGAATTACAAAAACAAATTACAAAAATTCAAA
ATTTTCGGGTTTATTACAGGGACAGCAGAGATCCAGTTTGGACTAGTCGTGAGGCTCCGGTGCCCGTCAG
TGGGCAGAGCGCACATCGCCCACAGTCCCCGAGAAGTTGGGGGGAGGGGTCGGCAATTGAACCGGTGCCT
AGAGAAGGTGGCGCGGGGTAAACTGGGAAAGTGATGTCGTGTACTGGCTCCGCCTTTTTCCCGAGGGTGG
GGGAGAACCGTATATAAGTGCAGTAGTCGCCGTGAACGTTCTTTTTCGCAACGGGTTTGCCGCCAGAACA
CAGGTAAGTGCCGTGTGTGGTTCCCGCGGGCCTGGCCTCTTTACGGGTTATGGCCCTTGCGTGCCTTGAA
TTACTTCCACCTGGCTGCAGTACGTGATTCTTGATCCCGAGCTTCGGGTTGGAAGTGGGTGGGAGAGTTC
GAGGCCTTGCGCTTAAGGAGCCCCTTCGCCTCGTGCTTGAGTTGAGGCCTGGCCTGGGCGCTGGGGCCGC
CGCGTGCGAATCTGGTGGCACCTTCGCGCCTGTCTCGCTGCTTTCGATAAGTCTCTAGCCATTTAAAATT
TTTGATGACCTGCTGCGACGCTTTTTTTCTGGCAAGATAGTCTTGTAAATGCGGGCCAAGATCTGCACAC
TGGTATTTCGGTTTTTGGGGCCGCGGGCGGCGACGGGGCCCGTGCGTCCCAGCGCACATGTTCGGCGAGG
CGGGGCCTGCGAGCGCGGCCACCGAGAATCGGACGGGGGTAGTCTCAAGCTGGCCGGCCTGCTCTGGTGC
CTGGCCTCGCGCCGCCGTGTATCGCCCCGCCCTGGGCGGCAAGGCTGGCCCGGTCGGCACCAGTTGCGTG
AGCGGAAAGATGGCCGCTTCCCGGCCCTGCTGCAGGGAGCTCAAAATGGAGGACGCGGCGCTCGGGAGAG
CGGGCGGGTGAGTCACCCACACAAAGGAAAAGGGCCTTTCCGTCCTCAGCCGTCGCTTCATGTGACTCCA
CGGAGTACCGGGCGCCGTCCAGGCACCTCGATTAGTTCTCGAGCTTTTGGAGTACGTCGTCTTTAGGTTG
GGGGGAGGGGTTTTATGCGATGGAGTTTCCCCACACTGAGTGGGTGGAGACTGAAGTTAGGCCAGCTTGG
CACTTGATGTAATTCTCCTTGGAATTTGCCCTTTTTGAGTTTGGATCTTGGTTCATTCTCAAGCCTCAGA
CAGTGGTTCAAAGTTTTTTTCTTCCATTTCAGGTGTCGTGAAGCGGCCCTGCAGATATCAACAAGTTTGT
ACAAAAAAGTTGGCATGAAGGCTGTTCGTAACCTGCTGATTTATATATTTTCCACCTATCTCCTGGTTAT
GTTTGGATTTAATGCTGCCCAAGACTTCTGGTGTTCAACTTTGGTGAAGGGAGTCATTTATGGATCGTAT
TCTGTAAGTGAAATGTTTCCTAAAAACTTTACAAACTGCACTTGGACGCTGGAAAATCCAGATCCAACCA
AATATAGCATTTACCTGAAATTTTCCAAAAAGGACCTTAGCTGCTCTAACTTTTCACTCCTGGCTTATCA
GTTTGATCATTTTTCCCATGAAAAAATAAAGGATCTTTTAAGAAAGAATCATTCTATAATGCAACTCTGC
AATTCCAAGAATGCTTTCGTTTTTCTACAGTATGATAAAAATTTTATTCAAATACGTCGAGTATTTCCAA
CTAATTTCCCAGGATTACAGAAAAAAGGGGAAGAAGATCAGAAATCTTTTTTTGAGTTTTTGGTATTGAA
CAAGGTCAGCCCAAGCCAGTTTGGTTGCCATGTATTATGTACTTGGTTGGAGAGCTGCTTAAAATCAGAA
AATGGGAGAACAGAATCATGTGGGATCATGTATACAAAATGCACCTGCCCTCAGCATTTGGGAGAGTGGG
GGATCGACGACCAGTCGCTGATTTTGTTAAATAACGTGGTGTTACCCCTGAATGAGCAGACAGAGGGCTG
CCTGACCCAGGAGCTGCAAACCACCCAAGTCTGCAATCTTACCAGGGAGGCCAAGCGACCACCCAAAGAA
GAATTTGGAATGATGGGAGATCATACAATTAAAAGTCAGCGACCTCGATCTGTTCATGAAAAAAGGGTCC
CTCAGGAACAAGCTGATGCTGCTAAATTTATGGCACAAACTGGTGAATCTGGTGTGGAAGAGTGGTCCCA
GTGGAGCACATGTTCGGTTACTTGTGGTCAAGGGTCGCAGGTGCGAACCAGAACTTGTGTATCACCTTAC
GGGACACACTGCAGCGGCCCATTAAGAGAATCAAGGGTTTGCAATAACACTGCCCTCTGTCCAGTACACG
GAGTATGGGAGGAATGGTCACCATGGAGTTTATGTTCATTTACATGTGGTCGAGGCCAAAGAACAAGAAC
AAGGTCATGCACACCTCCTCAGTATGGAGGAAGGCCGTGTGAAGGACCTGAAACACATCATAAGCCTTGT
AATATTGCTCTTTGCCCAGTTGATGGACAGTGGCAAGAGTGGAGTTCGTGGAGCCAGTGCTCAGTAACGT
GCTCGAATGGGACTCAGCAGAGAAGCCGGCAGTGCACTGCAGCTGCCCATGGAGGCTCCGAATGCAGAGG
GCCATGGGCAGAAAGCAGAGAGTGCTATAACCCTGAATGTACAGCCAATGGTCAATGGAATCAGTGGGGT
CATTGGAGTGGTTGTTCCAAGTCCTGTGATGGCGGCTGGGAAAGGCGAATAAGGACCTGTCAGGGTGCAG
TGATAACAGGGCAGCAATGTGAAGGAACGGGCGAAGAAGTGAGAAGATGCAGTGAGCAGCGATGCCCTGC
ACCTTATGAAATATGCCCTGAGGATTATCTGATGTCGATGGTGTGGAAAAGAACTCCAGCAGGCGACTTG
GCATTCAATCAATGTCCCCTGAATGCCACAGGCACCACTAGCAGACGCTGCTCTCTCAGTCTTCATGGAG
TGGCCTTCTGGGAACAGCCGAGCTTTGCAAGATGCATATCAAATGAGTACAGACACTTGCAGCATTCAAT
TAAAGAGCACCTTGCTAAGGGGCAGCGAATGCTGGCAGGTGATGGAATGTCCCAGGTGACCAAGACACTG
TTGGATTTAACTCAGAGAAAAAATTTCTATGCAGGCGATCTTCTGATGTCTGTGGAGATCCTGAGAAATG
TGACAGACACATTTAAAAGGGCAAGTTACATCCCTGCATCTGATGGTGTCCAGAACTTCTTTCAAATAGT
TAGCAACCTTCTAGATGAAGAAAACAAGGAAAAATGGGAAGATGCACAACAGATTTATCCAGGGTCAATA
GAGTTAATGCAGGTGATTGAAGATTTTATACACATTGTTGGAATGGGGATGATGGACTTTCAGAATTCAT
ACTTAATGACTGGAAATGTAGTGGCTAGTATTCAGAAGCTTCCTGCAGCCTCTGTTCTAACAGACATCAA
CTTTCCAATGAAAGGACGGAAGGGAATGGTTGACTGGGCAAGAAACTCAGAAGATAGGGTAGTAATTCCA
AAAAGCATTTTCACTCCGGTGTCATCAAAAGAATTAGATGAATCATCTGTATTTGTTCTTGGCGCAGTCC
TATACAAAAACTTAGATCTAATTTTGCCCACTTTGAGAAATTATACTGTCATTAATTCCAAAATCATCGT
GGTCACAATAAGGCCTGAACCCAAAACAACCGATTCGTTTCTGGAGATAGAACTAGCTCATTTGGCTAAT
GGTACTTTGAATCCCTATTGTGTATTGTGGGATGACTCCAAAACGAACGAGTCTTTGGGAACGTGGTCCA
CCCAGGGATGTAAAACTGTGCTTACCGATGCATCCCATACGAAATGCTTATGTGATCGTCTCTCTACCTT
CGCCATTTTGGCTCAGCAACCTAGAGAAATAATCATGGAATCCTCTGGCACACCTTCAGTTACCCTAATA
GTAGGCAGTGGTCTTTCTTGCTTGGCCTTGATTACCCTAGCAGTTGTCTATGCAGCATTATGGAGGTACA
TACGCTCTGAGAGATCCATAATACTAATTAACTTCTGCCTGTCTATCATCTCATCCAATATCCTCATACT
GGTTGGACAGACTCAGACACATAATAAGAGTATCTGCACAACCACCACTGCATTTTTGCACTTTTTCTTC
CTGGCTTCATTCTGTTGGGTTTTGACTGAGGCGTGGCAATCATATATGGCTGTAACTGGAAAAATTAGGA
CACGGCTTATAAGAAAACGCTTTTTGTGCCTTGGATGGGGTTTACCAGCATTAGTAGTGGCCACATCAGT
AGGCTTCACCAGAACAAAAGGATATGGCACTGATCACTACTGCTGGCTCTCTCTTGAAGGAGGACTACTC
TATGCTTTTGTGGGACCTGCAGCCGCTGTTGTCCTGGTCAACATGGTGATTGGCATTTTGGTATTTAATA
AACTTGTTTCCAGAGATGGAATCCTAGATAAAAAGCTCAAACACAGAGCCGGTCAGATGAGTGAGCCTCA
TAGCGGTTTGACGCTCAAATGTGCCAAGTGTGGAGTAGTTTCAACAACAGCTTTGTCAGCCACCACCGCC
AGTAACGCCATGGCGTCTCTTTGGAGCTCCTGTGTGGTGTTGCCCCTTCTGGCTTTGACGTGGATGTCTG
CGGTTCTGGCCATGACAGATAAACGCTCCATATTGTTTCAAATACTTTTTGCTGTGTTTGATTCATTGCA
AGGCTTTGTTATAGTCATGGTCCACTGCATTCTTCGGAGAGAGGTTCAGGATGCATTTAGATGCCGATTG
AGAAACTGTCAGGATCCCATCAATGCAGATTCTTCGAGTTCGTTTCCTAATGGGCATGCTCAAATCATGA
CAGACTTTGAAAAGGATGTAGACATTGCCTGTCGATCAGTTCTTCATAAGGATATTGGTCCTTGCCGAGC
AGCCACAATAACAGGAACACTTTCTAGGATTTCTCTAAATGATGATGAAGAAGAAAAGGGAACAAACCCT
GAAGGGCTAAGCTATTCAACATTGCCTGGAAATGTCATTTCCAAAGTCATCATCCAGCAACCCACAGGTT
TGCACATGCCCATGAGTATGAATGAGCTTAGCAATCCATGTTTGAAAAAAGAAAATAGTGAATTGCGGAG
AACTGTGTACTTATGTACGGATGATAATTTGAGAGGGGCTGACATGGACATAGTCCATCCTCAAGAAAGA
ATGATGGAAAGTGACTATATTGTGATGCCCAGAAGTTCTGTAAATAACCAGCCTTCAATGAAAGAAGAAA
GCAAAATGAATATTGGCATGGAAACCTTGCCACATGAAAGGCTATTGCACTACAAAGTAAACCCTGAATT
CAATATGAATCCCCCTGTAATGGACCAGTTCAATATGAACTTAGAGCAACATCTCGCACCCCAGGAACAT
ATGCAGAATTTGCCCTTTGAACCTCGCACAGCTGTGAAGAATTTCATGGCCTCTGAGTTGGATGATAATG
CAGGACTATCAAGAAGTGAAACTGGATCAACGATATCAATGAGTTCTTTAGAGAGAAGAAAATCACGATA
TTCAGACCTTGACTTTGAGAAGGTCATGCATACAAGGAAGAGGCATATGGAACTATTTCAAGAACTAAAT
CAGAAATTTCAAACTTTGGACAGATTTCGGGATATACCAAATACAAGCAGTATGGAAAACCCCGCACCAA
ACAAGAATCCATGGGACACTTTCAAAAACCCCAGTGAATACCCGCATTACACCACAATCAATGTCTTAGA
CACAGAGGCAAAGGATGCTTTGGAACTGAGGCCAGCAGAGTGGGAGAAGTGTCTGAATTTGCCTCTGGAT
GTGCAAGAGGGTGACTTTCAAACAGAAGTTTAACCCAACTTTCTTGTACAAAGTGGTTGATATCCAGCAC
AGTGGCGGCCGCTCGAGTCTAGAGGGCCCGCGGTTCGAAGGTAAGCCTATCCCTAACCCTCTCCTCGGTC
TCGATTCTACGCGTACCGGTTAGTAATGAGATCCCTCCCCCCCCCCTAACGTTACTGGCCGAAGCCGCTT
GGAATAAGGCCGGTGTGCGTTTGTCTATATGTTATTTTCCACCATATTGCCGTCTTTTGGCAATGTGAGG
GCCCGGAAACCTGGCCCTGTCTTCTTGACGAGCATTCCTAGGGGTCTTTCCCCTCTCGCCAAAGGAATGC
AAGGTCTGTTGAATGTCGTGAAGGAAGCAGTTCCTCTGGAAGCTTCTTGAAGACAAACAACGTCTGTAGC
GACCCTTTGCAGGCAGCGGAACCCCCCACCTGGCGACAGGTGCCTCTGCGGCCAAAAGCCACGTGTATAA
GATACACCTGCAAAGGCGGCACAACCCCAGTGCCACGTTGTGAGTTGGATAGTTGTGGAAAGAGTCAAAT
GGCTCTCCTCAAGCGTATTCAACAAGGGGCTGAAGGATGCCCAGAAGGTACCCCATTGTATGGGATCTGA
TCTGGGGCCTCGGTGCACATGCTTTACATGTGTTTAGTCGAGGTTAAAAAAACGTCTAGGCCCCCCGAAC
CACGGGGACGTGGTTTTCCTTTGAAAAACACGATGATAATATGGCCACACATATGGTGAGCAAGGGCGAG
GAGCTGTTCACCGGGGTGGTGCCCATCCTGGTCGAGCTGGACGGCGACGTAAACGGCCACAAGTTCAGCG
TGTCCGGCGAGGGCGAGGGCGATGCCACCTACGGCAAGCTGACCCTGAAGTTCATCTGCACCACCGGCAA
GCTGCCCGTGCCCTGGCCCACCCTCGTGACCACCCTGACCTACGGCGTGCAGTGCTTCAGCCGCTACCCC
GACCACATGAAGCAGCACGACTTCTTCAAGTCCGCCATGCCCGAAGGCTACGTCCAGGAGCGCACCATCT
TCTTCAAGGACGACGGCAACTACAAGACCCGCGCCGAGGTGAAGTTCGAGGGCGACACCCTGGTGAACCG
CATCGAGCTGAAGGGCATCGACTTCAAGGAGGACGGCAACATCCTGGGGCACAAGCTGGAGTACAACTAC
AACAGCCACAACGTCTATATCATGGCCGACAAGCAGAAGAACGGCATCAAGGTGAACTTCAAGATCCGCC
ACAACATCGAGGACGGCAGCGTGCAGCTCGCCGACCACTACCAGCAGAACACCCCCATCGGCGACGGCCC
CGTGCTGCTGCCCGACAACCACTACCTGAGCACCCAGTCCGCCCTGAGCAAAGACCCCAACGAGAAGCGC
GATCACATGGTCCTGCTGGAGTTCGTGACCGCCGCCGGGATCACTCTCGGCATGGACGAGCTGTACAAGT
AAATCGATAGATCCTAATCAACCTCTGGATTACAAAATTTGTGAAAGATTGACTGGTATTCTTAACTATG
TTGCTCCTTTTACGCTATGTGGATACGCTGCTTTAATGCCTTTGTATCATGCTATTGCTTCCCGTATGGC
TTTCATTTTCTCCTCCTTGTATAAATCCTGGTTGCTGTCTCTTTATGAGGAGTTGTGGCCCGTTGTCAGG
CAACGTGGCGTGGTGTGCACTGTGTTTGCTGACGCAACCCCCACTGGTTGGGGCATTGCCACCACCTGTC
AGCTCCTTTCCGGGACTTTCGCTTTCCCCCTCCCTATTGCCACGGCGGAACTCATCGCCGCCTGCCTTGC
CCGCTGCTGGACAGGGGCTCGGCTGTTGGGCACTGACAATTCCGTGGTGTTGTCGGGGAAATCATCGTCC
TTTCCTTGGCTGCTCGCCTGTGTTGCCACCTGGATTCTGCGCGGGACGTCCTTCTGCTACGTCCCTTCGG
CCCTCAATCCAGCGGACCTTCCTTCCCGCGGCCTGCTGCCGGCTCTGCGGCCTCTTCCGCGTCTTCGCCT
TCGCCCTCAGACGAGTCGGATCTCCCTTTGGGCCGCCTCCCCGCCTGAGATCCTTTAAGACCAATGACTT
ACAAGGCAGCTGTAGATCTTAGCCACTTTTTAAAAGAAAAGGGGGGACTGGAAGGGCTAATTCACTCCCA
ACGAAGACAAGATCTGCTTTTTGCTTGTACTGGGTCTCTCTGGTTAGACCAGATCTGAGCCTGGGAGCTC
TCTGGCTAACTAGGGAACCCACTGCTTAAGCCTCAATAAAGCTTGCCTTGAGTGCTTCAAGTAGTGTGTG
CCCGTCTGTTGTGTGACTCTGGTAACTAGAGATCCCTCAGACCCTTTTAGTCAGTGTGGAAAATCTCTAG
CAGTAGTAGTTCATGTCATCTTATTATTCAGTATTTATAACTTGCAAAGAAATGAATATCAGAGAGTGAG
AGGCCCGGGTTAATTAAGGAAAGGGCTAGATCATTCTTGAAGACGAAAGGGCCTCGTGATACGCCTATTT
TTATAGGTTAATGTCATGATAATAATGGTTTCTTAGACGTCAGGTGGCACTTTTCGGGGAAATGTGCGCG
GAACCCCTATTTGTTTATTTTTCTAAATACATTCAAATATGTATCCGCTCATGAGACAATAACCCTGATA
AATGCTTCAATAATATTGAAAAAGGAAGAGTATGAGTATTCAACATTTCCGTGTCGCCCTTATTCCCTTT
TTTGCGGCATTTTGCCTTCCTGTTTTTGCTCACCCAGAAACGCTGGTGAAAGTAAAAGATGCTGAAGATC
AGTTGGGTGCACGAGTGGGTTACATCGAACTGGATCTCAACAGCGGTAAGATCCTTGAGAGTTTTCGCCC
CGAAGAACGTTTTCCAATGATGAGCACTTTTAAAGTTCTGCTATGTGGCGCGGTATTATCCCGTGTTGAC
GCCGGGCAAGAGCAACTCGGTCGCCGCATACACTATTCTCAGAATGACTTGGTTGAGTACTCACCAGTCA
CAGAAAAGCATCTTACGGATGGCATGACAGTAAGAGAATTATGCAGTGCTGCCATAACCATGAGTGATAA
CACTGCGGCCAACTTACTTCTGACAACGATCGGAGGACCGAAGGAGCTAACCGCTTTTTTGCACAACATG
GGGGATCATGTAACTCGCCTTGATCGTTGGGAACCGGAGCTGAATGAAGCCATACCAAACGACGAGCGTG
ACACCACGATGCCTGTAGCAATGGCAACAACGTTGCGCAAACTATTAACTGGCGAACTACTTACTCTAGC
TTCCCGGCAACAATTAATAGACTGGATGGAGGCGGATAAAGTTGCAGGACCACTTCTGCGCTCGGCCCTT
CCGGCTGGCTGGTTTATTGCTGATAAATCTGGAGCCGGTGAGCGTGGGTCTCGCGGTATCATTGCAGCAC
TGGGGCCAGATGGTAAGCCCTCCCGTATCGTAGTTATCTACACGACGGGGAGTCAGGCAACTATGGATGA
ACGAAATAGACAGATCGCTGAGATAGGTGCCTCACTGATTAAGCATTGGTAACTGTCAGACCAAGTTTAC
TCATATATACTTTAGATTGATTTAAAACTTCATTTTTAATTTAAAAGGATCTAGGTGAAGATCCTTTTTG
ATAATCTCATGACCAAAATCCCTTAACGTGAGTTTTCGTTCCACTGAGCGTCAGACCCCGTAGAAAAGAT
CAAAGGATCTTCTTGAGATCCTTTTTTTCTGCGCGTAATCTGCTGCTTGCAAACAAAAAAACCACCGCTA
CCAGCGGTGGTTTGTTTGCCGGATCAAGAGCTACCAACTCTTTTTCCGAAGGTAACTGGCTTCAGCAGAG
CGCAGATACCAAATACTGTTCTTCTAGTGTAGCCGTAGTTAGGCCACCACTTCAAGAACTCTGTAGCACC
GCCTACATACCTCGCTCTGCTAATCCTGTTACCAGTGGCTGCTGCCAGTGGCGATAAGTCGTGTCTTACC
GGGTTGGACTCAAGACGATAGTTACCGGATAAGGCGCAGCGGTCGGGCTGAACGGGGGGTTCGTGCACAC
AGCCCAGCTTGGAGCGAACGACCTACACCGAACTGAGATACCTACAGCGTGAGCTATGAGAAAGCGCCAC
GCTTCCCGAAGGGAGAAAGGCGGACAGGTATCCGGTAAGCGGCAGGGTCGGAACAGGAGAGCGCACGAGG
GAGCTTCCAGGGGGAAACGCCTGGTATCTTTATAGTCCTGTCGGGTTTCGCCACCTCTGACTTGAGCGTC
GATTTTTGTGATGCTCGTCAGGGGGGCGGAGCCTATGGAAAAACGCCAGCAACGCGGCCTTTTTACGGTT
CCTGGCCTTTTGCTGGCCTTTTGCTCACATGTTCTTTCCTGCGTTATCCCCTGATTCTGTGGATAACCGT
ATTACCGCCTTTGAGTGAGCTGATACCGCTCGCCGCAGCCGAACGACCGAGCGCAGCGAGTCAGTGAGCG
AGGAAGCGGAAGAGCGCCCAATACGCAAACCGCCTCTCCCCGCGCGTTGGCCGATTCATTAATGCAGCAA
GCTCATGGCTGACTAATTTTTTTTATTTATGCAGAGGCCGAGGCCGCCTCGGCCTCTGAGCTATTCCAGA
AGTAGTGAGGAGGCTTTTTTGGAGGCCTAGGCTTTTGCAAAAAGCTCCCCGTGGCACGACAGGTTTCCCG
ACTGGAAAGCGGGCAGTGAGCGCAACGCAATTAATGTGAGTTAGCTCACTCATTAGGCACCCCAGGCTTT
ACACTTTATGCTTCCGGCTCGTATGTTGTGTGGAATTGTGAGCGGATAACAATTTCACACAGGAAACAGC
TATGACATGATTACGAATTTCACAAATAAAGCATTTTTTTCACTGCATTCTAGTTGTGGTTTGTCCAAAC
TCATCAATGTATCTTATCATGTCTGGATCAACTGGATAACTCAAGCTAACCAAAATCATCCCAAACTTCC
CACCCCATACCCTATTACCACTGCCAATTACCTGTGGTTTCATTTACTCTAAACCTGTGATTCCTCTGAA
TTATTTTCATTTTAAAGAAATTGTATTTGTTAAATATGTACTACAAACTTAGTAGT
