>Addgene plasmid #116716 | pHAGE-BAI3 | depositor partial sequence | sequence record 219591 | insert
ATGAAGGCTGTTCGTAACCTGCTGATTTATATATTTTCCACCTATCTCCTGGTTATGTTTGGATTTAATG
CTGCCCAAGACTTCTGGTGTTCAACTTTGGTGAAGGGAGTCATTTATGGATCGTATTCTGTAAGTGAAAT
GTTTCCTAAAAACTTTACAAACTGCACTTGGACGCTGGAAAATCCAGATCCAACCAAATATAGCATTTAC
CTGAAATTTTCCAAAAAGGACCTTAGCTGCTCTAACTTTTCACTCCTGGCTTATCAGTTTGATCATTTTT
CCCATGAAAAAATAAAGGATCTTTTAAGAAAGAATCATTCTATAATGCAACTCTGCAATTCCAAGAATGC
TTTCGTTTTTCTACAGTATGATAAAAATTTTATTCAAATACGTCGAGTATTTCCAACTAATTTCCCAGGA
TTACAGAAAAAAGGGGAAGAAGATCAGAAATCTTTTTTTGAGTTTTTGGTATTGAACAAGGTCAGCCCAA
GCCAGTTTGGTTGCCATGTATTATGTACTTGGTTGGAGAGCTGCTTAAAATCAGAAAATGGGAGAACAGA
ATCATGTGGGATCATGTATACAAAATGCACCTGCCCTCAGCATTTGGGAGAGTGGGGGATCGACGACCAG
TCGCTGATTTTGTTAAATAACGTGGTGTTACCCCTGAATGAGCAGACAGAGGGCTGCCTGACCCAGGAGC
TGCAAACCACCCAAGTCTGCAATCTTACCAGGGAGGCCAAGCGACCACCCAAAGAAGAATTTGGAATGAT
GGGAGATCATACAATTAAAAGTCAGCGACCTCGATCTGTTCATGAAAAAAGGGTCCCTCAGGAACAAGCT
GATGCTGCTAAATTTATGGCACAAACTGGTGAATCTGGTGTGGAAGAGTGGTCCCAGTGGAGCACATGTT
CGGTTACTTGTGGTCAAGGGTCGCAGGTGCGAACCAGAACTTGTGTATCACCTTACGGGACACACTGCAG
CGGCCCATTAAGAGAATCAAGGGTTTGCAATAACACTGCCCTCTGTCCAGTACACGGAGTATGGGAGGAA
TGGTCACCATGGAGTTTATGTTCATTTACATGTGGTCGAGGCCAAAGAACAAGAACAAGGTCATGCACAC
CTCCTCAGTATGGAGGAAGGCCGTGTGAAGGACCTGAAACACATCATAAGCCTTGTAATATTGCTCTTTG
CCCAGTTGATGGACAGTGGCAAGAGTGGAGTTCGTGGAGCCAGTGCTCAGTAACGTGCTCGAATGGGACT
CAGCAGAGAAGCCGGCAGTGCACTGCAGCTGCCCATGGAGGCTCCGAATGCAGAGGGCCATGGGCAGAAA
GCAGAGAGTGCTATAACCCTGAATGTACAGCCAATGGTCAATGGAATCAGTGGGGTCATTGGAGTGGTTG
TTCCAAGTCCTGTGATGGCGGCTGGGAAAGGCGAATAAGGACCTGTCAGGGTGCAGTGATAACAGGGCAG
CAATGTGAAGGAACGGGCGAAGAAGTGAGAAGATGCAGTGAGCAGCGATGCCCTGCACCTTATGAAATAT
GCCCTGAGGATTATCTGATGTCGATGGTGTGGAAAAGAACTCCAGCAGGCGACTTGGCATTCAATCAATG
TCCCCTGAATGCCACAGGCACCACTAGCAGACGCTGCTCTCTCAGTCTTCATGGAGTGGCCTTCTGGGAA
CAGCCGAGCTTTGCAAGATGCATATCAAATGAGTACAGACACTTGCAGCATTCAATTAAAGAGCACCTTG
CTAAGGGGCAGCGAATGCTGGCAGGTGATGGAATGTCCCAGGTGACCAAGACACTGTTGGATTTAACTCA
GAGAAAAAATTTCTATGCAGGCGATCTTCTGATGTCTGTGGAGATCCTGAGAAATGTGACAGACACATTT
AAAAGGGCAAGTTACATCCCTGCATCTGATGGTGTCCAGAACTTCTTTCAAATAGTTAGCAACCTTCTAG
ATGAAGAAAACAAGGAAAAATGGGAAGATGCACAACAGATTTATCCAGGGTCAATAGAGTTAATGCAGGT
GATTGAAGATTTTATACACATTGTTGGAATGGGGATGATGGACTTTCAGAATTCATACTTAATGACTGGA
AATGTAGTGGCTAGTATTCAGAAGCTTCCTGCAGCCTCTGTTCTAACAGACATCAACTTTCCAATGAAAG
GACGGAAGGGAATGGTTGACTGGGCAAGAAACTCAGAAGATAGGGTAGTAATTCCAAAAAGCATTTTCAC
TCCGGTGTCATCAAAAGAATTAGATGAATCATCTGTATTTGTTCTTGGCGCAGTCCTATACAAAAACTTA
GATCTAATTTTGCCCACTTTGAGAAATTATACTGTCATTAATTCCAAAATCATCGTGGTCACAATAAGGC
CTGAACCCAAAACAACCGATTCGTTTCTGGAGATAGAACTAGCTCATTTGGCTAATGGTACTTTGAATCC
CTATTGTGTATTGTGGGATGACTCCAAAACGAACGAGTCTTTGGGAACGTGGTCCACCCAGGGATGTAAA
ACTGTGCTTACCGATGCATCCCATACGAAATGCTTATGTGATCGTCTCTCTACCTTCGCCATTTTGGCTC
AGCAACCTAGAGAAATAATCATGGAATCCTCTGGCACACCTTCAGTTACCCTAATAGTAGGCAGTGGTCT
TTCTTGCTTGGCCTTGATTACCCTAGCAGTTGTCTATGCAGCATTATGGAGGTACATACGCTCTGAGAGA
TCCATAATACTAATTAACTTCTGCCTGTCTATCATCTCATCCAATATCCTCATACTGGTTGGACAGACTC
AGACACATAATAAGAGTATCTGCACAACCACCACTGCATTTTTGCACTTTTTCTTCCTGGCTTCATTCTG
TTGGGTTTTGACTGAGGCGTGGCAATCATATATGGCTGTAACTGGAAAAATTAGGACACGGCTTATAAGA
AAACGCTTTTTGTGCCTTGGATGGGGTTTACCAGCATTAGTAGTGGCCACATCAGTAGGCTTCACCAGAA
CAAAAGGATATGGCACTGATCACTACTGCTGGCTCTCTCTTGAAGGAGGACTACTCTATGCTTTTGTGGG
ACCTGCAGCCGCTGTTGTCCTGGTCAACATGGTGATTGGCATTTTGGTATTTAATAAACTTGTTTCCAGA
GATGGAATCCTAGATAAAAAGCTCAAACACAGAGCCGGTCAGATGAGTGAGCCTCATAGCGGTTTGACGC
TCAAATGTGCCAAGTGTGGAGTAGTTTCAACAACAGCTTTGTCAGCCACCACCGCCAGTAACGCCATGGC
GTCTCTTTGGAGCTCCTGTGTGGTGTTGCCCCTTCTGGCTTTGACGTGGATGTCTGCGGTTCTGGCCATG
ACAGATAAACGCTCCATATTGTTTCAAATACTTTTTGCTGTGTTTGATTCATTGCAAGGCTTTGTTATAG
TCATGGTCCACTGCATTCTTCGGAGAGAGGTTCAGGATGCATTTAGATGCCGATTGAGAAACTGTCAGGA
TCCCATCAATGCAGATTCTTCGAGTTCGTTTCCTAATGGGCATGCTCAAATCATGACAGACTTTGAAAAG
GATGTAGACATTGCCTGTCGATCAGTTCTTCATAAGGATATTGGTCCTTGCCGAGCAGCCACAATAACAG
GAACACTTTCTAGGATTTCTCTAAATGATGATGAAGAAGAAAAGGGAACAAACCCTGAAGGGCTAAGCTA
TTCAACATTGCCTGGAAATGTCATTTCCAAAGTCATCATCCAGCAACCCACAGGTTTGCACATGCCCATG
AGTATGAATGAGCTTAGCAATCCATGTTTGAAAAAAGAAAATAGTGAATTGCGGAGAACTGTGTACTTAT
GTACGGATGATAATTTGAGAGGGGCTGACATGGACATAGTCCATCCTCAAGAAAGAATGATGGAAAGTGA
CTATATTGTGATGCCCAGAAGTTCTGTAAATAACCAGCCTTCAATGAAAGAAGAAAGCAAAATGAATATT
GGCATGGAAACCTTGCCACATGAAAGGCTATTGCACTACAAAGTAAACCCTGAATTCAATATGAATCCCC
CTGTAATGGACCAGTTCAATATGAACTTAGAGCAACATCTCGCACCCCAGGAACATATGCAGAATTTGCC
CTTTGAACCTCGCACAGCTGTGAAGAATTTCATGGCCTCTGAGTTGGATGATAATGCAGGACTATCAAGA
AGTGAAACTGGATCAACGATATCAATGAGTTCTTTAGAGAGAAGAAAATCACGATATTCAGACCTTGACT
TTGAGAAGGTCATGCATACAAGGAAGAGGCATATGGAACTATTTCAAGAACTAAATCAGAAATTTCAAAC
TTTGGACAGATTTCGGGATATACCAAATACAAGCAGTATGGAAAACCCCGCACCAAACAAGAATCCATGG
GACACTTTCAAAAACCCCAGTGAATACCCGCATTACACCACAATCAATGTCTTAGACACAGAGGCAAAGG
ATGCTTTGGAACTGAGGCCAGCAGAGTGGGAGAAGTGTCTGAATTTGCCTCTGGATGTGCAAGAGGGTGA
CTTTCAAACAGAAGTTTAA
